>Addgene plasmid #121950 | BPK2013-AkCas12b | depositor full sequence | sequence record 232174 | BPK2013-AkCas12b sequence 7330 bps
CTTATGCGACTCCTGCATTAGGAAATTAATACGACTCACTATAGGGGAATTGTGAGCGGATAACAATTCC
CCTGTAGAAATAATTTTGTTTAACTTTAATAAGGAGATATCATATGTACCCTTATGATGTTCCAGATTAT
GCCGGATACCCATACGATGTCCCTGACTATGCAGGCTCCTACCCTTATGACGTCCCAGACTACGCCCCCG
GTCCCAAGAAGAAGAGGAAGGTTCCCGGGATGGCCGTGAAGAGCATCAAGGTGAAGCTGCGCCTGAGCGA
GTGCCCCGACATCCTGGCCGGCATGTGGCAGCTGCACCGCGCCACCAACGCCGGCGTGCGCTACTACACC
GAGTGGGTGAGCCTGATGCGCCAGGAGATCCTGTACAGCCGCGGCCCCGACGGCGGCCAGCAGTGCTACA
TGACCGCCGAGGACTGCCAGCGCGAGCTGCTGCGCCGCCTGCGCAACCGCCAGCTGCACAACGGCCGCCA
GGACCAGCCCGGCACCGACGCCGACCTGCTGGCCATCAGCCGCCGCCTGTACGAGATCCTGGTGCTGCAG
AGCATCGGCAAGCGCGGCGACGCCCAGCAGATCGCCAGCAGCTTCCTGAGCCCCCTGGTGGACCCCAACA
GCAAGGGCGGCCGCGGCGAGGCCAAGAGCGGCCGCAAGCCCGCCTGGCAGAAGATGCGCGACCAGGGCGA
CCCCCGCTGGGTGGCCGCCCGCGAGAAGTACGAGCAGCGCAAGGCCGTGGACCCCAGCAAGGAGATCCTG
AACAGCCTGGACGCCCTGGGCCTGCGCCCCCTGTTCGCCGTGTTCACCGAGACCTACCGCAGCGGCGTGG
ACTGGAAGCCCCTGGGCAAGAGCCAGGGCGTGCGCACCTGGGACCGCGACATGTTCCAGCAGGCCCTGGA
GCGCCTGATGAGCTGGGAGAGCTGGAACCGCCGCGTGGGCGAGGAGTACGCCCGCCTGTTCCAGCAGAAG
ATGAAGTTCGAGCAGGAGCACTTCGCCGAGCAGAGCCACCTGGTGAAGCTGGCCCGCGCCCTGGAGGCCG
ACATGCGCGCCGCCAGCCAGGGCTTCGAGGCCAAGCGCGGCACCGCCCACCAGATCACCCGCCGCGCCCT
GCGCGGCGCCGACCGCGTGTTCGAGATCTGGAAGAGCATCCCCGAGGAGGCCCTGTTCAGCCAGTACGAC
GAGGTGATCCGCCAGGTGCAGGCCGAGAAGCGCCGCGACTTCGGCAGCCACGACCTGTTCGCCAAGCTGG
CCGAGCCCAAGTACCAGCCCCTGTGGCGCGCCGACGAGACCTTCCTGACCCGCTACGCCCTGTACAACGG
CGTGCTGCGCGACCTGGAGAAGGCCCGCCAGTTCGCCACCTTCACCCTGCCCGACGCCTGCGTGAACCCC
ATCTGGACCCGCTTCGAGAGCAGCCAGGGCAGCAACCTGCACAAGTACGAGTTCCTGTTCGACCACCTGG
GCCCCGGCCGCCACGCCGTGCGCTTCCAGCGCCTGCTGGTGGTGGAGAGCGAGGGCGCCAAGGAGCGCGA
CAGCGTGGTGGTGCCCGTGGCCCCCAGCGGCCAGCTGGACAAGCTGGTGCTGCGCGAGGAGGAGAAGAGC
AGCGTGGCCCTGCACCTGCACGACACCGCCCGCCCCGACGGCTTCATGGCCGAGTGGGCCGGCGCCAAGC
TGCAGTACGAGCGCAGCACCCTGGCCCGCAAGGCCCGCCGCGACAAGCAGGGCATGCGCAGCTGGCGCCG
CCAGCCCAGCATGCTGATGAGCGCCGCCCAGATGCTGGAGGACGCCAAGCAGGCCGGCGACGTGTACCTG
AACATCAGCGTGCGCGTGAAGAGCCCCAGCGAGGTGCGCGGCCAGCGCCGCCCCCCCTACGCCGCCCTGT
TCCGCATCGACGACAAGCAGCGCCGCGTGACCGTGAACTACAACAAGCTGAGCGCCTACCTGGAGGAGCA
CCCCGACAAGCAGATCCCCGGCGCCCCCGGCCTGCTGAGCGGCCTGCGCGTGATGAGCGTGGACCTGGGC
CTGCGCACCAGCGCCAGCATCAGCGTGTTCCGCGTGGCCAAGAAGGAGGAGGTGGAGGCCCTGGGCGACG
GCCGCCCCCCCCACTACTACCCCATCCACGGCACCGACGACCTGGTGGCCGTGCACGAGCGCAGCCACCT
GATCCAGATGCCCGGCGAGACCGAGACCAAGCAGCTGCGCAAGCTGCGCGAGGAGCGCCAGGCCGTGCTG
CGCCCCCTGTTCGCCCAGCTGGCCCTGCTGCGCCTGCTGGTGCGCTGCGGCGCCGCCGACGAGCGCATCC
GCACCCGCAGCTGGCAGCGCCTGACCAAGCAGGGCCGCGAGTTCACCAAGCGCCTGACCCCCAGCTGGCG
CGAGGCCCTGGAGCTGGAGCTGACCCGCCTGGAGGCCTACTGCGGCCGCGTGCCCGACGACGAGTGGAGC
CGCATCGTGGACCGCACCGTGATCGCCCTGTGGCGCCGCATGGGCAAGCAGGTGCGCGACTGGCGCAAGC
AGGTGAAGAGCGGCGCCAAGGTGAAGGTGAAGGGCTACCAGCTGGACGTGGTGGGCGGCAACAGCCTGGC
CCAGATCGACTACCTGGAGCAGCAGTACAAGTTCCTGCGCCGCTGGAGCTTCTTCGCCCGCGCCAGCGGC
CTGGTGGTGCGCGCCGACCGCGAGAGCCACTTCGCCGTGGCCCTGCGCCAGCACATCGAGAACGCCAAGC
GCGACCGCCTGAAGAAGCTGGCCGACCGCATCCTGATGGAGGCCCTGGGCTACGTGTACGAGGCCAGCGG
CCCCCGCGAGGGCCAGTGGACCGCCCAGCACCCCCCCTGCCAGCTGATCATCCTGGAGGAGCTGAGCGCC
TACCGCTTCAGCGACGACCGCCCCCCCAGCGAGAACAGCAAGCTGATGGCCTGGGGCCACCGCGGCATCC
TGGAGGAGCTGGTGAACCAGGCCCAGGTGCACGACGTGCTGGTGGGCACCGTGTACGCCGCCTTCAGCAG
CCGCTTCGACGCCCGCACCGGCGCCCCCGGCGTGCGCTGCCGCCGCGTGCCCGCCCGCTTCGTGGGCGCC
ACCGTGGACGACAGCCTGCCCCTGTGGCTGACCGAGTTCCTGGACAAGCACCGCCTGGACAAGAACCTGC
TGCGCCCCGACGACGTGATCCCCACCGGCGAGGGCGAGTTCCTGGTGAGCCCCTGCGGCGAGGAGGCCGC
CCGCGTGCGCCAGGTGCACGCCGACATCAACGCCGCCCAGAACCTGCAGCGCCGCCTGTGGCAGAACTTC
GACATCACCGAGCTGCGCCTGCGCTGCGACGTGAAGATGGGCGGCGAGGGCACCGTGCTGGTGCCCCGCG
TGAACAACGCCCGCGCCAAGCAGCTGTTCGGCAAGAAGGTGCTGGTGAGCCAGGACGGCGTGACCTTCTT
CGAGCGCAGCCAGACCGGCGGCAAGCCCCACAGCGAGAAGCAGACCGACCTGACCGACAAGGAGCTGGAG
CTGATCGCCGAGGCCGACGAGGCCCGCGCCAAGAGCGTGGTGCTGTTCCGCGACCCCAGCGGCCACATCG
GCAAGGGCCACTGGATCCGCCAGCGCGAGTTCTGGAGCCTGGTGAAGCAGCGCATCGAGAGCCACACCGC
CGAGCGCATCCGCGTGCGCGGCGTGGGCAGCAGCCTGGACGCTAGTCATCACCATCACCACCATCATCAC
CATCACTAGGCGGCCGCATAATGCTTAAGTCGAACAGAAAGTAATCGTATTGTACACGGCCGCATAATCG
AAATTAATACGACTCACTATAGGGAATTCGGTACCTGAGCAATAACTAGCATAACCCCTTGGGGCCTCTA
AACGGGTCTTGAGGGGTTTTTTGCTGAAACCTCAGGCATTTGAGAAGCACACGGTCACACTGCTTCCGGT
AGTCAATAAACCGGTAAACCAGCAATAGACATAAGCGGCTATTTAACGACCCTGCCCTGAACCGACGACC
GGGTCGAATTTGCTTTCGAATTTCTGCCATTCATCCGCTTATTATCACTTATTCAGGCGTAGCAACCAGG
CGTTTAAGGGCACCAATAACTGCCTTAAAAAAATTACGCCCCGCCCTGCCACTCATCGCAGTACTGTTGT
AATTCATTAAGCATTCTGCCGACATGGAAGCCATCACAAACGGCATGATGAACCTGAATCGCCAGCGGCA
TCAGCACCTTGTCGCCTTGCGTATAATATTTGCCCATAGTGAAAACGGGGGCGAAGAAGTTGTCCATATT
GGCCACGTTTAAATCAAAACTGGTGAAACTCACCCAGGGATTGGCTGAGACGAAAAACATATTCTCAATA
AACCCTTTAGGGAAATAGGCCAGGTTTTCACCGTAACACGCCACATCTTGCGAATATATGTGTAGAAACT
GCCGGAAATCGTCGTGGTATTCACTCCAGAGCGATGAAAACGTTTCAGTTTGCTCATGGAAAACGGTGTA
ACAAGGGTGAACACTATCCCATATCACCAGCTCACCGTCTTTCATTGCCATACGGAACTCCGGATGAGCA
TTCATCAGGCGGGCAAGAATGTGAATAAAGGCCGGATAAAACTTGTGCTTATTTTTCTTTACGGTCTTTA
AAAAGGCCGTAATATCCAGCTGAACGGTCTGGTTATAGGTACATTGAGCAACTGACTGAAATGCCTCAAA
ATGTTCTTTACGATGCCATTGGGATATATCAACGGTGGTATATCCAGTGATTTTTTTCTCCATTTTAGCT
TCCTTAGCTCCTGAAAATCTCGATAACTCAAAAAATACGCCCGGTAGTGATCTTATTTCATTATGGTGAA
AGTTGGAACCTCTTACGTGCCGATCAACGTCTCATTTTCGCCAAAAGTTGGCCCAGGGCTTCCCGGTATC
AACAGGGACACCAGGATTTATTTATTCTGCGAAGTGATCTTCCGTCACAGGTATTTATTCGGCGCAAAGT
GCGTCGGGTGATGCTGCCAACTTACTGATTTAGTGTATGATGGTGTTTTTGAGGTGCTCCAGTGGCTTCT
GTTTCTATCAGCTGTCCCTCCTGTTCAGCTACTGACGGGGTGGTGCGTAACGGCAAAAGCACCGCCGGAC
ATCAGCGCTAGCGGAGTGTATACTGGCTTACTATGTTGGCACTGATGAGGGTGTCAGTGAAGTGCTTCAT
GTGGCAGGAGAAAAAAGGCTGCACCGGTGCGTCAGCAGAATATGTGATACAGGATATATTCCGCTTCCTC
GCTCACTGACTCGCTACGCTCGGTCGTTCGACTGCGGCGAGCGGAAATGGCTTACGAACGGGGCGGAGAT
TTCCTGGAAGATGCCAGGAAGATACTTAACAGGGAAGTGAGAGGGCCGCGGCAAAGCCGTTTTTCCATAG
GCTCCGCCCCCCTGACAAGCATCACGAAATCTGACGCTCAAATCAGTGGTGGCGAAACCCGACAGGACTA
TAAAGATACCAGGCGTTTCCCCTGGCGGCTCCCTCGTGCGCTCTCCTGTTCCTGCCTTTCGGTTTACCGG
TGTCATTCCGCTGTTATGGCCGCGTTTGTCTCATTCCACGCCTGACACTCAGTTCCGGGTAGGCAGTTCG
CTCCAAGCTGGACTGTATGCACGAACCCCCCGTTCAGTCCGACCGCTGCGCCTTATCCGGTAACTATCGT
CTTGAGTCCAACCCGGAAAGACATGCAAAAGCACCACTGGCAGCAGCCACTGGTAATTGATTTAGAGGAG
TTAGTCTTGAAGTCATGCGCCGGTTAAGGCTAAACTGAAAGGACAAGTTTTGGTGACTGCGCTCCTCCAA
GCCAGTTACCTCGGTTCAAAGAGTTGGTAGCTCAGAGAACCTTCGAAAAACCGCCCTGCAAGGCGGTTTT
TTCGTTTTCAGAGCAAGAGATTACGCGCAGACCAAAACGATCTCAAGAAGATCATCTTATTAATCAGATA
AAATATTTCTAGATTTCAGTGCAATTTATCTCTTCAAATGTAGCACCTGAAGTCAGCCCCATACGATATA
AGTTGTAATTCTCATGTTAGTCATGCCCCGCGCCCACCGGAAGGAGCTGACTGGGTTGAAGGCTCTCAAG
GGCATCGGTCGAGATCCCGGTGCCTAATGAGTGAGCTAACTTACATTAATTGCGTTGCGCTCACTGCCCG
CTTTCCAGTCGGGAAACCTGTCGTGCCAGCTGCATTAATGAATCGGCCAACGCGCGGGGAGAGGCGGTTT
GCGTATTGGGCGCCAGGGTGGTTTTTCTTTTCACCAGTGAGACGGGCAACAGCTGATTGCCCTTCACCGC
CTGGCCCTGAGAGAGTTGCAGCAAGCGGTCCACGCTGGTTTGCCCCAGCAGGCGAAAATCCTGTTTGATG
GTGGTTAACGGCGGGATATAACATGAGCTGTCTTCGGTATCGTCGTATCCCACTACCGAGATGTCCGCAC
CAACGCGCAGCCCGGACTCGGTAATGGCGCGCATTGCGCCCAGCGCCATCTGATCGTTGGCAACCAGCAT
CGCAGTGGGAACGATGCCCTCATTCAGCATTTGCATGGTTTGTTGAAAACCGGACATGGCACTCCAGTCG
CCTTCCCGTTCCGCTATCGGCTGAATTTGATTGCGAGTGAGATATTTATGCCAGCCAGCCAGACGCAGAC
GCGCCGAGACAGAACTTAATGGGCCCGCTAACAGCGCGATTTGCTGGTGACCCAATGCGACCAGATGCTC
CACGCCCAGTCGCGTACCGTCTTCATGGGAGAAAATAATACTGTTGATGGGTGTCTGGTCAGAGACATCA
AGAAATAACGCCGGAACATTAGTGCAGGCAGCTTCCACAGCAATGGCATCCTGGTCATCCAGCGGATAGT
TAATGATCAGCCCACTGACGCGTTGCGCGAGAAGATTGTGCACCGCCGCTTTACAGGCTTCGACGCCGCT
TCGTTCTACCATCGACACCACCACGCTGGCACCCAGTTGATCGGCGCGAGATTTAATCGCCGCGACAATT
TGCGACGGCGCGTGCAGGGCCAGACTGGAGGTGGCAACGCCAATCAGCAACGACTGTTTGCCCGCCAGTT
GTTGTGCCACGCGGTTGGGAATGTAATTCAGCTCCGCCATCGCCGCTTCCACTTTTTCCCGCGTTTTCGC
AGAAACGTGGCTGGCCTGGTTCACCACGCGGGAAACGGTCTGATAAGAGACACCGGCATACTCTGCGACA
TCGTATAACGTTACTGGTTTCACATTCACCACCCTGAATTGACTCTCTTCCGGGCGCTATCATGCCATAC
CGCGAAAGGTTTTGCGCCATTCGATGGTGTCCGGGATCTCGACGCTCTCC
Features (pLannotate 1.2.2; 16 found; start..end, strand, type, name):
     27..45      +  promoter       T7 promoter: promoter for bacteriophage T7 RNA polymerase
     46..70      +  protein_bind   lac operator: The lac repressor binds to the lac operator to inhibit transcription in E. coli. This inhibition can be relieved by adding lactose or isopropyl-β-D-thiogalactopyranoside (IPTG). lac repressor encoded by lacI
     85..107     +  RBS            RBS: efficient ribosome binding site from bacteriophage T7 gene 10 (Olins and Rangwala, 1989)
    240..3659    +  CDS            cas12b: CS12B_ALIAG - Also known as c2c1 From Alicyclobacillus acidoterrestris (strain ATCC 49025 / DSM 3922 / CIP 106132 / NCIMB 13137 / GD3B).
   3785..3803    +  promoter       T7 promoter: promoter for bacteriophage T7 RNA polymerase
   3826..3873    +  terminator     T7 terminator: transcription terminator for bacteriophage T7 RNA polymerase
   4097..4753    -  CDS            cat: CAT_ECOLX - Experimental evidence at protein level: Swiss-Prot protein existence level 1. This enzyme is an effector of chloramphenicol resistance in bacteria. From Escherichia coli. This protein is used as a marker in many commonly used cloning vectors, such as pACYC184.
   4754..4856    -  promoter       cat promoter: promoter of the E. coli cat gene encoding chloramphenicol acetyltransferase
   4977..5120    +  mobile_element IS1 (fragment): prokaryotic transposable element IS1
   5239..5294    -  rep_origin     RSF ori (fragment): Plasmids containing the RSF 1030 origin of replication can be propagated in E. coli cells that contain additional plasmids with compatible origins.
   5382..5926    -  rep_origin     p15A ori: Plasmids containing the medium-copy-number p15A origin of replication can be propagated in E. coli cells that contain a second plasmid with the ColE1 origin.
   6038..6102    -  CDS            TcR (fragment): tetracycline efflux protein; tet; confers resistance to tetracycline
   6117..6138    -  protein_bind   CAP binding site: CAP binding activates transcription in the presence of cAMP. E. coli catabolite activator protein
   6151..7233    -  CDS            lacI: lac repressor; lacI; The lac repressor binds to the lac operator to inhibit transcription in E. coli. This inhibition can be relieved by adding lactose or isopropyl-β-D-thiogalactopyranoside (IPTG).
   7234..7311    -  promoter       lacI promoter: lacI
   7319..24      -  CDS            TcR (fragment) (across the origin): tetracycline efflux protein; tet; confers resistance to tetracycline
