>Addgene plasmid #121950 | BPK2013-AkCas12b | addgene full sequence | sequence record 235354 | Addgene NGS Result
GGGATCTCGACGCTCTCCCTTATGCGACTCCTGCATTAGGAAATTAATACGACTCACTATAGGGGAATTG
TGAGCGGATAACAATTCCCCTGTAGAAATAATTTTGTTTAACTTTAATAAGGAGATATCATATGTACCCT
TATGATGTTCCAGATTATGCCGGATACCCATACGATGTCCCTGACTATGCAGGCTCCTACCCTTATGACG
TCCCAGACTACGCCCCCGGTCCCAAGAAGAAGAGGAAGGTTCCCGGGATGGCCGTGAAGAGCATCAAGGT
GAAGCTGCGCCTGAGCGAGTGCCCCGACATCCTGGCCGGCATGTGGCAGCTGCACCGCGCCACCAACGCC
GGCGTGCGCTACTACACCGAGTGGGTGAGCCTGATGCGCCAGGAGATCCTGTACAGCCGCGGCCCCGACG
GCGGCCAGCAGTGCTACATGACCGCCGAGGACTGCCAGCGCGAGCTGCTGCGCCGCCTGCGCAACCGCCA
GCTGCACAACGGCCGCCAGGACCAGCCCGGCACCGACGCCGACCTGCTGGCCATCAGCCGCCGCCTGTAC
GAGATCCTGGTGCTGCAGAGCATCGGCAAGCGCGGCGACGCCCAGCAGATCGCCAGCAGCTTCCTGAGCC
CCCTGGTGGACCCCAACAGCAAGGGCGGCCGCGGCGAGGCCAAGAGCGGCCGCAAGCCCGCCTGGCAGAA
GATGCGCGACCAGGGCGACCCCCGCTGGGTGGCCGCCCGCGAGAAGTACGAGCAGCGCAAGGCCGTGGAC
CCCAGCAAGGAGATCCTGAACAGCCTGGACGCCCTGGGCCTGCGCCCCCTGTTCGCCGTGTTCACCGAGA
CCTACCGCAGCGGCGTGGACTGGAAGCCCCTGGGCAAGAGCCAGGGCGTGCGCACCTGGGACCGCGACAT
GTTCCAGCAGGCCCTGGAGCGCCTGATGAGCTGGGAGAGCTGGAACCGCCGCGTGGGCGAGGAGTACGCC
CGCCTGTTCCAGCAGAAGATGAAGTTCGAGCAGGAGCACTTCGCCGAGCAGAGCCACCTGGTGAAGCTGG
CCCGCGCCCTGGAGGCCGACATGCGCGCCGCCAGCCAGGGCTTCGAGGCCAAGCGCGGCACCGCCCACCA
GATCACCCGCCGCGCCCTGCGCGGCGCCGACCGCGTGTTCGAGATCTGGAAGAGCATCCCCGAGGAGGCC
CTGTTCAGCCAGTACGACGAGGTGATCCGCCAGGTGCAGGCCGAGAAGCGCCGCGACTTCGGCAGCCACG
ACCTGTTCGCCAAGCTGGCCGAGCCCAAGTACCAGCCCCTGTGGCGCGCCGACGAGACCTTCCTGACCCG
CTACGCCCTGTACAACGGCGTGCTGCGCGACCTGGAGAAGGCCCGCCAGTTCGCCACCTTCACCCTGCCC
GACGCCTGCGTGAACCCCATCTGGACCCGCTTCGAGAGCAGCCAGGGCAGCAACCTGCACAAGTACGAGT
TCCTGTTCGACCACCTGGGCCCCGGCCGCCACGCCGTGCGCTTCCAGCGCCTGCTGGTGGTGGAGAGCGA
GGGCGCCAAGGAGCGCGACAGCGTGGTGGTGCCCGTGGCCCCCAGCGGCCAGCTGGACAAGCTGGTGCTG
CGCGAGGAGGAGAAGAGCAGCGTGGCCCTGCACCTGCACGACACCGCCCGCCCCGACGGCTTCATGGCCG
AGTGGGCCGGCGCCAAGCTGCAGTACGAGCGCAGCACCCTGGCCCGCAAGGCCCGCCGCGACAAGCAGGG
CATGCGCAGCTGGCGCCGCCAGCCCAGCATGCTGATGAGCGCCGCCCAGATGCTGGAGGACGCCAAGCAG
GCCGGCGACGTGTACCTGAACATCAGCGTGCGCGTGAAGAGCCCCAGCGAGGTGCGCGGCCAGCGCCGCC
CCCCCTACGCCGCCCTGTTCCGCATCGACGACAAGCAGCGCCGCGTGACCGTGAACTACAACAAGCTGAG
CGCCTACCTGGAGGAGCACCCCGACAAGCAGATCCCCGGCGCCCCCGGCCTGCTGAGCGGCCTGCGCGTG
ATGAGCGTGGACCTGGGCCTGCGCACCAGCGCCAGCATCAGCGTGTTCCGCGTGGCCAAGAAGGAGGAGG
TGGAGGCCCTGGGCGACGGCCGCCCCCCCCACTACTACCCCATCCACGGCACCGACGACCTGGTGGCCGT
GCACGAGCGCAGCCACCTGATCCAGATGCCCGGCGAGACCGAGACCAAGCAGCTGCGCAAGCTGCGCGAG
GAGCGCCAGGCCGTGCTGCGCCCCCTGTTCGCCCAGCTGGCCCTGCTGCGCCTGCTGGTGCGCTGCGGCG
CCGCCGACGAGCGCATCCGCACCCGCAGCTGGCAGCGCCTGACCAAGCAGGGCCGCGAGTTCACCAAGCG
CCTGACCCCCAGCTGGCGCGAGGCCCTGGAGCTGGAGCTGACCCGCCTGGAGGCCTACTGCGGCCGCGTG
CCCGACGACGAGTGGAGCCGCATCGTGGACCGCACCGTGATCGCCCTGTGGCGCCGCATGGGCAAGCAGG
TGCGCGACTGGCGCAAGCAGGTGAAGAGCGGCGCCAAGGTGAAGGTGAAGGGCTACCAGCTGGACGTGGT
GGGCGGCAACAGCCTGGCCCAGATCGACTACCTGGAGCAGCAGTACAAGTTCCTGCGCCGCTGGAGCTTC
TTCGCCCGCGCCAGCGGCCTGGTGGTGCGCGCCGACCGCGAGAGCCACTTCGCCGTGGCCCTGCGCCAGC
ACATCGAGAACGCCAAGCGCGACCGCCTGAAGAAGCTGGCCGACCGCATCCTGATGGAGGCCCTGGGCTA
CGTGTACGAGGCCAGCGGCCCCCGCGAGGGCCAGTGGACCGCCCAGCACCCCCCCTGCCAGCTGATCATC
CTGGAGGAGCTGAGCGCCTACCGCTTCAGCGACGACCGCCCCCCCAGCGAGAACAGCAAGCTGATGGCCT
GGGGCCACCGCGGCATCCTGGAGGAGCTGGTGAACCAGGCCCAGGTGCACGACGTGCTGGTGGGCACCGT
GTACGCCGCCTTCAGCAGCCGCTTCGACGCCCGCACCGGCGCCCCCGGCGTGCGCTGCCGCCGCGTGCCC
GCCCGCTTCGTGGGCGCCACCGTGGACGACAGCCTGCCCCTGTGGCTGACCGAGTTCCTGGACAAGCACC
GCCTGGACAAGAACCTGCTGCGCCCCGACGACGTGATCCCCACCGGCGAGGGCGAGTTCCTGGTGAGCCC
CTGCGGCGAGGAGGCCGCCCGCGTGCGCCAGGTGCACGCCGACATCAACGCCGCCCAGAACCTGCAGCGC
CGCCTGTGGCAGAACTTCGACATCACCGAGCTGCGCCTGCGCTGCGACGTGAAGATGGGCGGCGAGGGCA
CCGTGCTGGTGCCCCGCGTGAACAACGCCCGCGCCAAGCAGCTGTTCGGCAAGAAGGTGCTGGTGAGCCA
GGACGGCGTGACCTTCTTCGAGCGCAGCCAGACCGGCGGCAAGCCCCACAGCGAGAAGCAGACCGACCTG
ACCGACAAGGAGCTGGAGCTGATCGCCGAGGCCGACGAGGCCCGCGCCAAGAGCGTGGTGCTGTTCCGCG
ACCCCAGCGGCCACATCGGCAAGGGCCACTGGATCCGCCAGCGCGAGTTCTGGAGCCTGGTGAAGCAGCG
CATCGAGAGCCACACCGCCGAGCGCATCCGCGTGCGCGGCGTGGGCAGCAGCCTGGACGCTAGTCATCAC
CATCACCACCATCATCACCATCACTAGGCGGCCGCATAATGCTTAAGTCGAACAGAAAGTAATCGTATTG
TACACGGCCGCATAATCGAAATTAATACGACTCACTATAGGGAATTCGGTACCTGAGAATAACTAGCATA
ACCCCTTGGGGCCTCTAAACGGGTCTTGAGGGGTTTTTTGCTGAAACCTCAGGCATTTGAGAAGCACACG
GTCACACTGCTTCCGGTAGTCAATAAACCGGTAAACCAGCAATAGACATAAGCGGCTATTTAACGACCCT
GCCCTGAACCGACGACCGGGTCGAATTTGCTTTCGAATTTCTGCCATTCATCCGCTTATTATCACTTATT
CAGGCGTAGCAACCAGGCGTTTAAGGGCACCAATAACTGCCTTAAAAAAATTACGCCCCGCCCTGCCACT
CATCGCAGTACTGTTGTAATTCATTAAGCATTCTGCCGACATGGAAGCCATCACAAACGGCATGATGAAC
CTGAATCGCCAGCGGCATCAGCACCTTGTCGCCTTGCGTATAATATTTGCCCATAGTGAAAACGGGGGCG
AAGAAGTTGTCCATATTGGCCACGTTTAAATCAAAACTGGTGAAACTCACCCAGGGATTGGCTGAGACGA
AAAACATATTCTCAATAAACCCTTTAGGGAAATAGGCCAGGTTTTCACCGTAACACGCCACATCTTGCGA
ATATATGTGTAGAAACTGCCGGAAATCGTCGTGGTATTCACTCCAGAGCGATGAAAACGTTTCAGTTTGC
TCATGGAAAACGGTGTAACAAGGGTGAACACTATCCCATATCACCAGCTCACCGTCTTTCATTGCCATAC
GGAACTCCGGATGAGCATTCATCAGGCGGGCAAGAATGTGAATAAAGGCCGGATAAAACTTGTGCTTATT
TTTCTTTACGGTCTTTAAAAAGGCCGTAATATCCAGCTGAACGGTCTGGTTATAGGTACATTGAGCAACT
GACTGAAATGCCTCAAAATGTTCTTTACGATGCCATTGGGATATATCAACGGTGGTATATCCAGTGATTT
TTTTCTCCATTTTAGCTTCCTTAGCTCCTGAAAATCTCGATAACTCAAAAAATACGCCCGGTAGTGATCT
TATTTCATTATGGTGAAAGTTGGAACCTCTTACGTGCCGATCAACGTCTCATTTTCGCCAAAAGTTGGCC
CAGGGCTTCCCGGTATCAACAGGGACACCAGGATTTATTTATTCTGCGAAGTGATCTTCCGTCACAGGTA
TTTATTCGGCGCAAAGTGCGTCGGGTGATGCTGCCAACTTACTGATTTAGTGTATGATGGTGTTTTTGAG
GTGCTCCAGTGGCTTCTGTTTCTATCAGCTGTCCCTCCTGTTCAGCTACTGACGGGGTGGTGCGTAACGG
CAAAAGCACCGCCGGACATCAGCGCTAGCGGAGTGTATACTGGCTTACTATGTTGGCACTGATGAGGGTG
TCAGTGAAGTGCTTCATGTGGCAGGAGAAAAAAGGCTGCACCGGTGCGTCAGCAGAATATGTGATACAGG
ATATATTCCGCTTCCTCGCTCACTGACTCGCTACGCTCGGTCGTTCGACTGCGGCGAGCGGAAATGGCTT
ACGAACGGGGCGGAGATTTCCTGGAAGATGCCAGGAAGATACTTAACAGGGAAGTGAGAGGGCCGCGGCA
AAGCCGTTTTTCCATAGGCTCCGCCCCCCTGACAAGCATCACGAAATCTGACGCTCAAATCAGTGGTGGC
GAAACCCGACAGGACTATAAAGATACCAGGCGTTTCCCCCTGGCGGCTCCCTCGTGCGCTCTCCTGTTCC
TGCCTTTCGGTTTACCGGTGTCATTCCGCTGTTATGGCCGCGTTTGTCTCATTCCACGCCTGACACTCAG
TTCCGGGTAGGCAGTTCGCTCCAAGCTGGACTGTATGCACGAACCCCCCGTTCAGTCCGACCGCTGCGCC
TTATCCGGTAACTATCGTCTTGAGTCCAACCCGGAAAGACATGCAAAAGCACCACTGGCAGCAGCCACTG
GTAATTGATTTAGAGGAGTTAGTCTTGAAGTCATGCGCCGGTTAAGGCTAAACTGAAAGGACAAGTTTTG
GTGACTGCGCTCCTCCAAGCCAGTTACCTCGGTTCAAAGAGTTGGTAGCTCAGAGAACCTTCGAAAAACC
GCCCTGCAAGGCGGTTTTTTCGTTTTCAGAGCAAGAGATTACGCGCAGACCAAAACGATCTCAAGAAGAT
CATCTTATTAATCAGATAAAATATTTCTAGATTTCAGTGCAATTTATCTCTTCAAATGTAGCACCTGAAG
TCAGCCCCATACGATATAAGTTGTAATTCTCATGTTAGTCATGCCCCGCGCCCACCGGAAGGAGCTGACT
GGGTTGAAGGCTCTCAAGGGCATCGGTCGAGATCCCGGTGCCTAATGAGTGAGCTAACTTACATTAATTG
CGTTGCGCTCACTGCCCGCTTTCCAGTCGGGAAACCTGTCGTGCCAGCTGCATTAATGAATCGGCCAACG
CGCGGGGAGAGGCGGTTTGCGTATTGGGCGCCAGGGTGGTTTTTCTTTTCACCAGTGAGACGGGCAACAG
CTGATTGCCCTTCACCGCCTGGCCCTGAGAGAGTTGCAGCAAGCGGTCCACGCTGGTTTGCCCCAGCAGG
CGAAAATCCTGTTTGATGGTGGTTAACGGCGGGATATAACATGAGCTGTCTTCGGTATCGTCGTATCCCA
CTACCGAGATGTCCGCACCAACGCGCAGCCCGGACTCGGTAATGGCGCGCATTGCGCCCAGCGCCATCTG
ATCGTTGGCAACCAGCATCGCAGTGGGAACGATGCCCTCATTCAGCATTTGCATGGTTTGTTGAAAACCG
GACATGGCACTCCAGTCGCCTTCCCGTTCCGCTATCGGCTGAATTTGATTGCGAGTGAGATATTTATGCC
AGCCAGCCAGACGCAGACGCGCCGAGACAGAACTTAATGGGCCCGCTAACAGCGCGATTTGCTGGTGACC
CAATGCGACCAGATGCTCCACGCCCAGTCGCGTACCGTCTTCATGGGAGAAAATAATACTGTTGATGGGT
GTCTGGTCAGAGACATCAAGAAATAACGCCGGAACATTAGTGCAGGCAGCTTCCACAGCAATGGCATCCT
GGTCATCCAGCGGATAGTTAATGATCAGCCCACTGACGCGTTGCGCGAGAAGATTGTGCACCGCCGCTTT
ACAGGCTTCGACGCCGCTTCGTTCTACCATCGACACCACCACGCTGGCACCCAGTTGATCGGCGCGAGAT
TTAATCGCCGCGACAATTTGCGACGGCGCGTGCAGGGCCAGACTGGAGGTGGCAACGCCAATCAGCAACG
ACTGTTTGCCCGCCAGTTGTTGTGCCACGCGGTTGGGAATGTAATTCAGCTCCGCCATCGCCGCTTCCAC
TTTTTCCCGCGTTTTCGCAGAAACGTGGCTGGCCTGGTTCACCACGCGGGAAACGGTCTGATAAGAGACA
CCGGCATACTCTGCGACATCGTATAACGTTACTGGTTTCACATTCACCACCCTGAATTGACTCTCTTCCG
GGCGCTATCATGCCATACCGCGAAAGGTTTTGCGCCATTCGATGGTGTCC
Features (pLannotate 1.2.2; 16 found; start..end, strand, type, name):
      7..42      -  CDS            TcR (fragment): tetracycline efflux protein; tet; confers resistance to tetracycline
     45..63      +  promoter       T7 promoter: promoter for bacteriophage T7 RNA polymerase
     64..88      +  protein_bind   lac operator: The lac repressor binds to the lac operator to inhibit transcription in E. coli. This inhibition can be relieved by adding lactose or isopropyl-β-D-thiogalactopyranoside (IPTG). lac repressor encoded by lacI
    103..125     +  RBS            RBS: efficient ribosome binding site from bacteriophage T7 gene 10 (Olins and Rangwala, 1989)
    258..3677    +  CDS            cas12b: CS12B_ALIAG - Also known as c2c1 From Alicyclobacillus acidoterrestris (strain ATCC 49025 / DSM 3922 / CIP 106132 / NCIMB 13137 / GD3B).
   3803..3821    +  promoter       T7 promoter: promoter for bacteriophage T7 RNA polymerase
   3843..3890    +  terminator     T7 terminator: transcription terminator for bacteriophage T7 RNA polymerase
   4114..4770    -  CDS            cat: CAT_ECOLX - Experimental evidence at protein level: Swiss-Prot protein existence level 1. This enzyme is an effector of chloramphenicol resistance in bacteria. From Escherichia coli. This protein is used as a marker in many commonly used cloning vectors, such as pACYC184.
   4771..4873    -  promoter       cat promoter: promoter of the E. coli cat gene encoding chloramphenicol acetyltransferase
   4994..5137    +  mobile_element IS1 (fragment): prokaryotic transposable element IS1
   5256..5311    -  rep_origin     RSF ori (fragment): Plasmids containing the RSF 1030 origin of replication can be propagated in E. coli cells that contain additional plasmids with compatible origins.
   5399..5944    -  rep_origin     p15A ori: Plasmids containing the medium-copy-number p15A origin of replication can be propagated in E. coli cells that contain a second plasmid with the ColE1 origin.
   6056..6120    -  CDS            TcR (fragment): tetracycline efflux protein; tet; confers resistance to tetracycline
   6135..6156    -  protein_bind   CAP binding site: CAP binding activates transcription in the presence of cAMP. E. coli catabolite activator protein
   6169..7251    -  CDS            lacI: lac repressor; lacI; The lac repressor binds to the lac operator to inhibit transcription in E. coli. This inhibition can be relieved by adding lactose or isopropyl-β-D-thiogalactopyranoside (IPTG).
   7252..7329    -  promoter       lacI promoter: lacI
