[The description below was written by a language model from this plasmid's Addgene catalogue record and pLannotate feature annotations shown in this document.]
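Description:
BPK2013-AkCas12b is a 7,330-bp bacterial expression plasmid built on the BPK2013-ccdB backbone for producing and purifying the Cas12b (C2c1) nuclease AkCas12b in E. coli. It replicates from a p15A origin, which the record lists as low copy and which is compatible with ColE1-type plasmids. Selection is by chloramphenicol through a cat gene driven by its own promoter. Short fragments of a tetracycline resistance gene, an IS1 element and an RSF origin are also annotated. These appear to be non-functional remnants of a pACYC-type lineage rather than working parts.

The insert is a synthetic AkCas12b coding sequence placed downstream of a T7 promoter, a lac operator and the strong T7 gene 10 ribosome binding site. A lacI gene with its own promoter is carried on the same plasmid. The repressor keeps transcription off until it is relieved with IPTG or lactose, and expression requires a host that supplies T7 RNA polymerase. The automated annotation matches the open reading frame to the Alicyclobacillus acidoterrestris Cas12b reference entry. This is a homology call, and the catalogue simply gives the insert species as synthetic.

According to the catalogue, the protein carries an N-terminal 3xHA tag and a C-terminal 10xHis tag, the latter suited to nickel-affinity purification. Neither tag is individually annotated in the feature tables. A second T7 promoter lies just after the coding sequence and immediately before the T7 terminator, and the record does not say what, if anything, it transcribes. The depositor and sequencing-derived records are the same length and show the same feature layout, offset only in their start coordinate. The plasmid comes from work adapting Cas12b enzymes for mammalian genome engineering.
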