Addgene plasmid #121950: BPK2013-AkCas12b
Purpose: E. coli expression, protein purification
Depositing lab: Wei Li. Depositing organization: Institute of Zoology, Chinese Academy of Sciences. Publication: Repurposing CRISPR-Cas12b for mammalian genome engineering. Teng F, Cui T, Feng G, Guo L, Xu K, Gao Q, Li T, Li J, Zhou Q, Li W. Cell Discov. 2018 Nov 27;4:63. doi: 10.1038/s41421-018-0069-3. eCollection 2018. PubMed 30510770.
Backbone
  Vector backbone: BPK2013-ccdB
  Vector type: Bacterial Expression
Growth in bacteria
  Bacterial resistance: Chloramphenicol, 25 μg/mL
  Growth temperature: 37°C
  Growth strain: DH5alpha
  Copy number: Low Copy
Gene/Insert
  Gene/Insert name: AkCas12b (alt name: AkC2c1)
  Species: Synthetic
  Tag / fusion protein: 10xHis tag (C terminal on insert); 3xHA tag (N terminal on insert)
  Cloning method: Restriction Enzyme; 5′ cloning site Unknown (unknown if destroyed)
Terms and licenses: Academic/Nonprofit Terms; Industry Terms: Not Available to Industry
How to cite: BPK2013-AkCas12b was a gift from Wei Li (Addgene plasmid # 121950 ; http://n2t.net/addgene:121950 ; RRID:Addgene_121950)
